Addgene plasmid #1146: pGALSc104(WT)
Depositing lab: Susan Lindquist. Depositing organization: Whitehead Institute for Biomedical Research. Publication: Dominant gain-of-function mutations in Hsp104p reveal crucial roles for the middle region. Schirmer EC, Homann OR, Kowal AS, Lindquist S. Mol Biol Cell 2004 May;15(5):2061-72. Epub 2004 Feb 20. 10.1091/mbc.e02-08-0502 PubMed 14978213.
Backbone
  Vector backbone: pLA1 (pRS313:GAL1-10)
  Backbone size w/o insert (bp): 5703
  Vector type: Yeast Expression
Growth in bacteria
  Bacterial resistance: Ampicillin, 100 μg/mL
  Growth temperature: 37°C
  Growth strain: DH5alpha
  Copy number: High Copy
Gene/Insert
  Gene/Insert name: HSP104 (alt name: 5679)
  Species: S. cerevisiae (budding yeast)
  Insert size (bp): 2850
  GenBank ID: M67479
  Entrez Gene: HSP104 (a.k.a. YLL026W)
  Cloning method: Restriction Enzyme; 5′ cloning site BamHI (not destroyed); 3′ cloning site SacI (not destroyed)
  Sequencing primers: 5′ TACCTCTATACTTTAACGTC
Terms and licenses: Academic/Nonprofit Terms; Industry Terms: Not Available to Industry
Depositor comments: Please note that attempts to cut this plasmid and its derivatives with XhoI have failed
How to cite: pGALSc104(WT) was a gift from Susan Lindquist (Addgene plasmid # 1146 ; http://n2t.net/addgene:1146 ; RRID:Addgene_1146)
