[The description below was written by a language model from this plasmid's Addgene catalogue record and pLannotate feature annotations shown in this document.]
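Description:
pGALSc104(WT) is a yeast expression plasmid that places the wild-type Saccharomyces cerevisiae HSP104 gene under galactose-inducible control. It is built on pLA1, a derivative of the pRS313 shuttle vector carrying the divergent GAL1,10 promoter, and the annotated sequence of about 8.4 kb agrees with the recorded backbone and insert sizes. In yeast the plasmid is maintained through a CEN6/ARS element, which gives stable, low-copy, centromere-based inheritance, and it is selected by histidine prototrophy through the HIS3 marker and its native promoter. In E. coli it replicates from a high-copy ColE1/pUC-type origin and is selected with ampicillin via the β-lactamase gene. An f1 origin is present. Remnants of the pBluescript-style cloning region are also present: lac promoter and operator, a lacZα fragment, flanking T3 and T7 promoters, and a partial multiple cloning site. These are inherited from the pRS backbone and play no role in yeast expression.

The HSP104 coding sequence was inserted between BamHI and SacI sites immediately downstream of the GAL1,10 promoter, which is regulated by Gal4, so that transcription can be switched on with galactose. No epitope tag or reporter fusion is annotated, and the feature table does not mark a distinct transcription terminator downstream of the gene. Hsp104 is a hexameric, ATP-dependent disaggregase that works with the Hsp70/Hsp40 chaperone system to extract and resolubilise proteins from stress-induced aggregates. The associated study concerns dominant gain-of-function mutations in the middle region of Hsp104, so this construct plausibly serves as the wild-type reference for mutant derivatives. The depositor notes that attempts to cut this plasmid and its derivatives with XhoI have failed.
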