Features (pLannotate 1.2.2; 21 found; start..end, strand, type, name):
     27..691     +  promoter       GAL1,10 promoter: GAL1 and GAL10 genes of S. cerevisiae; divergent inducible promoter, regulated by Gal4
    703..3426    +  CDS            HSP104: HS104_YEAST - Experimental evidence at protein level: Swiss-Prot protein existence level 1. Required, in concert with Hsp40 (YDJ1) and Hsp70 (SSA1) and small Hsps (HSP26), for the dissociation, resolubilization and refolding of aggregates of damaged proteins after heat or other environmental stresses. Extracts proteins from aggregates by unfolding and threading them in an ATP-dependent process through the axial channel of the protein hexamer, after which they can be refolded by components of the Hsp70/Hsp40 chaperone system. Substrate binding is ATP-dependent, and release of bound polypeptide
   3554..3572    -  promoter       T7 promoter: promoter for bacteriophage T7 RNA polymerase
   3575..3732    +  CDS            lacZα (fragment): LacZα fragment of β-galactosidase; lacZ fragment
   3740..4195    +  rep_origin     f1 ori (sequence partly withheld): f1 bacteriophage origin of replication; arrow indicates direction of (+) strand synthesis
   4196..4247    -  misc_feature   bom (fragment): basis of mobility region from pBR322
   4455..5114    -  CDS            HIS3: imidazoleglycerol-phosphate dehydratase, required for histidine biosynthesis; S. cerevisiae HIS3; yeast auxotrophic marker
   5115..5301    -  promoter       HIS3 promoter: S. cerevisiae HIS3
   5351..5431    +  CDS            MRM1 (fragment): MRM1_YEAST - Also known as PET56 From Saccharomyces cerevisiae (strain ATCC 204508 / S288c) (Baker's yeast).
   5432..5481    -  misc_feature   bom (fragment): basis of mobility region from pBR322
   5583..5618    -  CDS            rop (fragment): Rop protein, which maintains plasmids at low copy number; rop
   5687..6190    -  misc_feature   CEN/ARS: S. cerevisiae CEN6 centromere fused to an autonomously replicating sequence
   6227..6331    +  promoter       AmpR promoter: bla
   6332..7192    +  CDS            AmpR: β-lactamase; bla; confers resistance to ampicillin, carbenicillin, and related antibiotics
   7363..7951    +  rep_origin     ori: high-copy-number ColE1/pMB1/pBR322/pUC origin of replication
   8134..8226    +  CDS            lacI (fragment): lac repressor; lacI; The lac repressor binds to the lac operator to inhibit transcription in E. coli. This inhibition can be relieved by adding lactose or isopropyl-β-D-thiogalactopyranoside (IPTG).
   8239..8260    +  protein_bind   CAP binding site: CAP binding activates transcription in the presence of cAMP. E. coli catabolite activator protein
   8275..8305    +  promoter       lac promoter: promoter for the E. coli lac operon
   8313..8329    +  protein_bind   lac operator: The lac repressor binds to the lac operator to inhibit transcription in E. coli. This inhibition can be relieved by adding lactose or isopropyl-β-D-thiogalactopyranoside (IPTG). lac repressor encoded by lacI
   8374..8392    +  promoter       T3 promoter: promoter for bacteriophage T3 RNA polymerase
   8405..22      -  misc_feature   MCS (fragment) (across the origin): pBluescript multiple cloning site
>Addgene plasmid #1146 | pGALSc104(WT) | depositor full sequence | sequence record 9 | Author sequence
CGATAAGCTTGATATCGAATTCGAATTTTCAAAAATTCTTACTTTTTTTTTGGATGGACGCAAAGAAGTT
TAATAATCATATTACATGGCATTACCACCATATACATATCCATATACATATCCATATCTAATCTTACTTA
TATGTTGTGGAAATGTAAAGAGCCCCATTATCTTAGCCTAAAAAAACCTTCTCTTTGGAACTTTCAGTAA
TACGCTTAACTGCTCATTGCTATATTGAAGTACGGATTAGAAGCCGCCGAGCGGGTGACAGCCCTCCGAA
GGAAGACTCTCCTCCGTGCGTCCTCGTCTTCACCGGTCGCGTTCCTGAAACGCAGATGTGCCTCGCGCCG
CACTGCTCCGAACAATAAAGATTCTACAATACTAGCTTTTATGGTTATGAAGAGGAAAAATTGGCAGTAA
CCTGGCCCCACAAACCTTCAAATGAACGAATCAAATTAACAACCATAGGATGATAATGCGATTAGTTTTT
TAGCCTTATTTCTGGGGTAATTAATCAGCGAAGCGATGATTTTTGATCTATTAACAGATATATAAATGCA
AAAACTGCATAACCACTTTAACTAATACTTTCAACATTTTCGGTTTGTATTACTTCTTATTCAAATGTAA
TAAAAGTATCAACAAAAAATTGTTAATATACCTCTATACTTTAACGTCAAGGAGAAAAAACCCGGATCCG
GGATGAACGACCAAACGCAATTTACAGAAAGGGCTCTAACGATTTTGACGTTGGCTCAAAAATTGGCTTC
GGATCATCAACATCCACAATTACAACCTATACATATTCTAGCTGCCTTCATTGAAACGCCAGAAGATGGA
TCAGTCCCTTACCTACAGAATCTAATTGAGAAGGGCCGTTACGACTATGATCTTTTCAAGAAAGTGGTTA
ATAGAAATCTAGTAAGAATTCCTCAACAGCAACCTGCACCTGCGGAGATAACTCCAAGTTATGCTTTGGG
GAAAGTCCTTCAAGACGCTGCTAAGATTCAAAAACAACAGAAGGACTCATTTATAGCGCAAGACCATATA
TTGTTTGCTCTATTCAATGATTCGTCTATTCAGCAAATATTTAAGGAAGCTCAAGTAGATATTGAGGCCA
TCAAGCAACAAGCTCTTGAACTTCGTGGTAACACTAGAATTGACTCTCGTGGCGCTGATACGAACACACC
TTTGGAATATTTATCAAAGTACGCCATTGATATGACTGAGCAGGCTCGTCAAGGTAAACTTGACCCTGTC
ATCGGCCGTGAAGAAGAAATAAGAAGCACTATTAGAGTTTTAGCAAGAAGAATTAAGTCCAACCCATGTT
TAATTGGTGAGCCAGGTATCGGTAAGACCGCTATTATTGAAGGTGTTGCTCAAAGAATCATTGACGATGA
CGTTCCCACTATCTTACAAGGCGCTAAATTGTTCAGTCTAGATTTGGCCGCATTAACCGCAGGTGCTAAA
TACAAAGGTGATTTCGAAGAAAGATTCAAAGGTGTTTTGAAGGAAATCGAAGAATCAAAGACTCTAATTG
TGTTATTCATTGATGAAATTCACATGTTAATGGGTAATGGTAAGGACGACGCTGCTAACATCTTGAAGCC
AGCTTTGTCCAGAGGCCAATTGAAGGTCATCGGTGCCACCACCAATAACGAATATAGATCTATTGTGGAA
AAGGATGGTGCCTTTGAAAGAAGATTCCAGAAAATTGAAGTCGCTGAACCAAGTGTGAGACAAACAGTGG
CCATATTGAGAGGTCTGCAACCAAAGTATGAAATACATCATGGTGTAAGGATTCTGGATAGCGCCTTAGT
CACCGCGGCTCAATTAGCCAAGCGTTACTTGCCATATAGAAGATTGCCAGATTCTGCTTTGGATTTAGTT
GATATTTCTTGTGCTGGTGTCGCCGTCGCAAGAGATTCTAAGCCAGAAGAATTGGATTCCAAGGAACGTC
AATTGCAATTGATTCAAGTAGAGATAAAAGCTCTAGAGAGAGATGAAGATGCCGACTCCACCACTAAAGA
TAGATTAAAGTTAGCTAGGCAGAAGGAAGCTTCATTGCAAGAAGAATTGGAACCTCTAAGACAACGTTAC
AATGAAGAAAAGCATGGCCATGAAGAATTGACACAAGCTAAAAAGAAATTGGATGAACTGGAAAACAAGG
CCCTTGATGCTGAACGTAGATATGATACTGCTACCGCCGCTGATTTAAGGTACTTCGCCATCCCAGATAT
CAAAAAGCAAATCGAAAAGCTTGAAGATCAGGTTGCTGAGGAAGAGAGACGTGCTGGTGCCAACTCCATG
ATCCAAAATGTGGTCGACTCAGACACCATTTCTGAAACAGCTGCAAGATTGACTGGTATCCCTGTTAAGA
AGTTGTCAGAATCTGAAAATGAAAAATTGATTCATATGGAACGTGACTTATCATCTGAAGTCGTGGGCCA
AATGGATGCCATTAAAGCTGTTTCCAATGCCGTTAGATTGTCTAGATCAGGTTTAGCTAATCCAAGGCAA
CCAGCATCCTTCTTATTTTTAGGTTTGTCCGGTTCCGGTAAAACTGAATTGGCTAAAAAAGTTGCTGGAT
TTTTGTTTAATGATGAGGACATGATGATCAGGGTCGATTGTTCTGAATTAAGCGAGAAGTATGCGGTCTC
TAAGTTGTTGGGTACCACGGCAGGTTATGTCGGGTACGATGAAGGTGGCTTTTTAACTAACCAACTGCAA
TACAAACCATACTCCGTTTTGTTATTCGATGAAGTAGAAAAGGCACATCCTGATGTTTTGACTGTCATGC
TACAAATGTTGGATGACGGTAGAATTACTAGTGGTCAAGGTAAGACGATCGACTGTTCCAATTGTATTGT
CATCATGACTTCCAATCTAGGTGCTGAATTTATCAATTCTCAACAAGGATCAAAGATCCAAGAATCTACC
AAGAATTTGGTCATGGGTGCTGTTAGGCAACATTTCAGACCAGAATTTTTGAACAGAATTTCTAGTATAG
TCATTTTCAACAAGCTATCTAGAAAAGCTATTCATAAGATCGTGGATATTCGTTTGAAGGAAATTGAAGA
GAGATTCGAGCAAAATGATAAACATTACAAGTTGAATTTAACTCAAGAGGCCAAGGACTTCTTGGCCAAA
TATGGTTATTCCGATGATATGGGTGCACGTCCACTGAACAGGTTAATTCAAAACGAAATTTTGAACAAAC
TGGCACTAAGGATCTTAAAGAATGAAATCAAGGATAAGGAAACTGTCAATGTCGTCTTGAAGAAGGGTAA
ATCTCGTGATGAAAATGTTCCTGAGGAAGCTGAAGAATGTCTGGAAGTTCTACCAAATCACGAAGCTACT
ATAGGGGCTGACACGTTAGGTGATGACGATAATGAGGACAGTATGGAAATTGATGATGACCTAGATTAAT
TTAATATAGTGTGATTTTTAAAAACTTTCGAACAAGAATCAGTAATATAATATATATAATTAATAAAACT
AATGGAATTTGTTTAATTGAACTTGACACCCGAGCAAAAGAGCTCCAATTCGCCCTATAGTGAGTCGTAT
TACAATTCACTGGCCGTCGTTTTACAACGTCGTGACTGGGAAAACCCTGGCGTTACCCAACTTAATCGCC
TTGCAGCACATCCCCCTTTCGCCAGCTGGCGTAATAGCGAAGAGGCCCGCACCGATCGCCCTTCCCAACA
GTTGCGCAGCCTGAATGGCGAATGGCGCG
[124 nt withheld, positions 3740-3863]
C
[91 nt withheld, positions 3865-3955]
A
[49 nt withheld, positions 3957-4005]
CCTTTGACGTTGGAGTCCACGTTCTTT
[37 nt withheld, positions 4033-4069]
ACCCTATCTCGGTCTATTCTTTTGATTTATAAGGGATTTTGCCGATTTCGGCCTATTGGTTAAAAAATGA
GCTGATTTAACAAAAATTTAACGCGAATTTTAACAAAATATTAACGTTTACAATTTCCTGATGCGGTATT
TTCTCCTTACGCATCTGTGCGGTATTTCACACCGCATAGATCCGTCGAGTTCAAGAGAAAAAAAAAGAAA
AAGCAAAAAGAAAAAAGGAAAGCGCGCCTCGTTCAGAATGACACGTATAGAATGATGCATTACCTTGTCA
TCTTCAGTATCATACTGTTCGTATACATACTTACTGACATTCATAGGTATACATATATACACATGTATAT
ATATCGTATGCTGCAGCTTTAAATAATCGGTGTCACTACATAAGAACACCTTTGGTGGAGGGAACATCGT
TGGTACCATTGGGCGAGGTGGCTTCTCTTATGGCAACCGCAAGAGCCTTGAACGCACTCTCACTACGGTG
ATGATCATTCTTGCCTCGCAGACAATCAACGTGGAGGGTAATTCTGCTAGCCTCTGCAAAGCTTTCAAGA
AAATGCGGGATCATCTCGCAAGAGAGATCTCCTACTTTCTCCCTTTGCAAACCAAGTTCGACAACTGCGT
ACGGCCTGTTCGAAAGATCTACCACCGCTCTGGAAAGTGCCTCATCCAAAGGCGCAAATCCTGATCCAAA
CCTTTTTACTCCACGCGCCAGTAGGGCCTCTTTAAAAGCTTGACCGAGAGCAATCCCGCAGTCTTCAGTG
GTGTGATGGTCGTCTATGTGTAAGTCACCAATGCACTCAACGATTAGCGACCAGCCGGAATGCTTGGCCA
GAGCATGTATCATATGGTCCAGAAACCCTATACCTGTGTGGACGTTAATCACTTGCGATTGTGTGGCCTG
TTCTGCTACTGCTTCTGCCTCTTTTTCTGGGAAGATCGAGTGCTCTATCGCTAGGGGACCACCCTTTAAA
GAGATCGCAATCTGAATCTTGGTTTCATTTGTAATACGCTTTACTAGGGCTTTCTGCTCTGTCATCTTTG
CCTTCGTTTATCTTGCCTGCTCATTTTTTAGTATATTCTTCGAAGAAATCACATTACTTTATATAATGTA
TAATTCATTATGTGATAATGCCAATCGCTAAGAAAAAAAAAGAGTCATCCGCTAGGGGAAAAAAAAAAAT
GAAAATCATTACCGAGGCATAAAAAAATATAGAGTGTACTAGAGGAGGCCAAGAGTAATAGAAAAAGAAA
ATTGCGGGAAAGGACTGTGTTATGACTTCCCTGACTAATGCCGTGTTCAAACGATACCTGGCAGTGACTC
CTAGCGCTCACCAAGCTCTTAAAACGGGAATTTATGGTGCACTCTCAGTACAATCTGCTCTGATGCCGCA
TAGTTAAGCCAGCCCCGACACCCGCCAACACCCGCTGACGCGCCCTGACGGGCTTGTCTGCTCCCGGCAT
CCGCTTACAGACAAGCTGTGACCGTCTCCGGGAGCTGCATGTGTCAGAGGTTTTCACCGTCATCACCGAA
ACGCGCGAGACGAAAGGGCCTCGTGATACGCCTATTTTTATAGGTTAATGTCATGATAATAATGGTTTCT
TAGGACGGATCGCTTGCCTGTAACTTACACGCGCCTCGTATCTTTTAATGATGGAATAATTTGGGAATTT
ACTCTGTGTTTATTTATTTTTATGTTTTGTATTTGGATTTTAGAAAGTAAATAAAGAAGGTAGAAGAGTT
ACGGAATGAAGAAAAAAAAATAAACAAAGGTTTAAAAAATTTCAACAAAAAGCGTACTTTACATATATAT
TTATTAGACAAGAAAAGCAGATTAAATAGATATACATTCGATTAACGATAAGTAAAATGTAAAATCACAG
GATTTTCGTGTGTGGTCTTCTACACAGACAAGATGAAACAATTCGGCATTAATACCTGAGAGCAGGAAGA
GCAAGATAAAAGGTAGTATTTGTTGGCGATCCCCCTAGAGTCTTTTACATCTTCGGAAAACAAAAACTAT
TTTTTCTTTAATTTCTTTTTTTACTTTCTATTTTTAATTTATATATTTATATTAAAAAATTTAAATTATA
ATTATTTTTATAGCACGTGATGAAAAGGACCCAGGTGGCACTTTTCGGGGAAATGTGCGCGGAACCCCTA
TTTGTTTATTTTTCTAAATACATTCAAATATGTATCCGCTCATGAGACAATAACCCTGATAAATGCTTCA
ATAATATTGAAAAAGGAAGAGTATGAGTATTCAACATTTCCGTGTCGCCCTTATTCCCTTTTTTGCGGCA
TTTTGCCTTCCTGTTTTTGCTCACCCAGAAACGCTGGTGAAAGTAAAAGATGCTGAAGATCAGTTGGGTG
CACGAGTGGGTTACATCGAACTGGATCTCAACAGCGGTAAGATCCTTGAGAGTTTTCGCCCCGAAGAACG
TTTTCCAATGATGAGCACTTTTAAAGTTCTGCTATGTGGCGCGGTATTATCCCGTATTGACGCCGGGCAA
GAGCAACTCGGTCGCCGCATACACTATTCTCAGAATGACTTGGTTGAGTACTCACCAGTCACAGAAAAGC
ATCTTACGGATGGCATGACAGTAAGAGAATTATGCAGTGCTGCCATAACCATGAGTGATAACACTGCGGC
CAACTTACTTCTGACAACGATCGGAGGACCGAAGGAGCTAACCGCTTTTTTGCACAACATGGGGGATCAT
GTAACTCGCCTTGATCGTTGGGAACCGGAGCTGAATGAAGCCATACCAAACGACGAGCGTGACACCACGA
TGCCTGTAGCAATGGCAACAACGTTGCGCAAACTATTAACTGGCGAACTACTTACTCTAGCTTCCCGGCA
ACAATTAATAGACTGGATGGAGGCGGATAAAGTTGCAGGACCACTTCTGCGCTCGGCCCTTCCGGCTGGC
TGGTTTATTGCTGATAAATCTGGAGCCGGTGAGCGTGGGTCTCGCGGTATCATTGCAGCACTGGGGCCAG
ATGGTAAGCCCTCCCGTATCGTAGTTATCTACACGACGGGGAGTCAGGCAACTATGGATGAACGAAATAG
ACAGATCGCTGAGATAGGTGCCTCACTGATTAAGCATTGGTAACTGTCAGACCAAGTTTACTCATATATA
CTTTAGATTGATTTAAAACTTCATTTTTAATTTAAAAGGATCTAGGTGAAGATCCTTTTTGATAATCTCA
TGACCAAAATCCCTTAACGTGAGTTTTCGTTCCACTGAGCGTCAGACCCCGTAGAAAAGATCAAAGGATC
TTCTTGAGATCCTTTTTTTCTGCGCGTAATCTGCTGCTTGCAAACAAAAAAACCACCGCTACCAGCGGTG
GTTTGTTTGCCGGATCAAGAGCTACCAACTCTTTTTCCGAAGGTAACTGGCTTCAGCAGAGCGCAGATAC
CAAATACTGTCCTTCTAGTGTAGCCGTAGTTAGGCCACCACTTCAAGAACTCTGTAGCACCGCCTACATA
CCTCGCTCTGCTAATCCTGTTACCAGTGGCTGCTGCCAGTGGCGATAAGTCGTGTCTTACCGGGTTGGAC
TCAAGACGATAGTTACCGGATAAGGCGCAGCGGTCGGGCTGAACGGGGGGTTCGTGCACACAGCCCAGCT
TGGAGCGAACGACCTACACCGAACTGAGATACCTACAGCGTGAGCTATGAGAAAGCGCCACGCTTCCCGA
AGGGAGAAAGGCGGACAGGTATCCGGTAAGCGGCAGGGTCGGAACAGGAGAGCGCACGAGGGAGCTTCCA
GGGGGAAACGCCTGGTATCTTTATAGTCCTGTCGGGTTTCGCCACCTCTGACTTGAGCGTCGATTTTTGT
GATGCTCGTCAGGGGGGCGGAGCCTATGGAAAAACGCCAGCAACGCGGCCTTTTTACGGTTCCTGGCCTT
TTGCTGGCCTTTTGCTCACATGTTCTTTCCTGCGTTATCCCCTGATTCTGTGGATAACCGTATTACCGCC
TTTGAGTGAGCTGATACCGCTCGCCGCAGCCGAACGACCGAGCGCAGCGAGTCAGTGAGCGAGGAAGCGG
AAGAGCGCCCAATACGCAAACCGCCTCTCCCCGCGCGTTGGCCGATTCATTAATGCAGCTGGCACGACAG
GTTTCCCGACTGGAAAGCGGGCAGTGAGCGCAACGCAATTAATGTGAGTTACCTCACTCATTAGGCACCC
CAGGCTTTACACTTTATGCTTCCGGCTCGTATGTTGTGTGGAATTGTGAGCGGATAACAATTTCACACAG
GAAACAGCTATGACCATGATTACGCCAAGCTCGGAATTAACCCTCACTAAAGGGAACAAAAGCTGGGTAC
CGGGCCCCCCCTCGAGGTCGACGGTATCG
