>Addgene plasmid #1146 | pGALSc104(WT) | addgene partial sequence | sequence record 16440 | 1146 with GAL1
NNNANNNCNGNNNNGGATGAACGACCAAACGCAATTTACAGAAAGGGCTCTAACGATTTTGACGTTGGCT
CAAAAATTGGCTTCGGATCATCAACATCCACAATTACAACCTATACATATTCTAGCTGCCTTCATTGAAA
CGCCAGAAGATGGATCAGTCCCTTACCTACAGAATCTAATTGAGAAGGGCCGTTACGACTATGATCTTTT
CAAGAAAGTGGTTAATAGAAATCTAGTAAGAATTCCTCAACAGCAACCTGCACCTGCGGAGATAACTCCA
AGTTATGCTTTGGGGAAAGTCCTTCAAGACGCTGCTAAGATTCAAAAACAACAGAAGGACTCATTTATAG
CGCAAGACCATATATTGTTTGCTCTATTCAATGATTCGTCTATTCAGCAAATATTTAAGGAAGCTCAAGT
AGATATTGAGGCCATCAAGCAACAAGCTCTTGAACTTCGTGGTAACACTAGAATTGACTCTCGTGGCGCT
GATACGAACACACCTTTGGAATATTTATCAAAGTACGCCATTGATATGACTGAGCAGGCTCGTCAAGGTA
AACTTGACCCTGTCATCGGCCGTGAAGAAGAAATAAGAAGCACTATTAGAGTTTTAGCAAGAAGAATTAA
GTCCAACCCATGTTTAATTGGTGAGCCAGGTATCGGTAAGACCGCTATTATTGAAGGTGTTGCTCAAAGA
ATCATTGACGATGACGTTCCCACTATCTTACAAGGCGCTAAATTGTTCAGTCTAGATTTGGCCGCATTAA
CCGCANGTGCTAAATACAANGGNGNTTTCNAAGAA
